Addgene plasmid #155176: pDUAL_2_araBAD
Purpose: see pDUAL_araBAD: exchanged origin of replication (pBR322) and introduced bom site
Depositing lab: Bernd Nidetzky. Depositing organization: Austrian Centre of Industrial Biotechnology. Publication: Plasmid Design for Tunable Two-Enzyme Co-Expression Promotes Whole-Cell Production of Cellobiose. Schwaiger KN, Voit A, Dobiasova H, Luley C, Wiltschi B, Nidetzky B. Biotechnol J. 2020 Jul 15:e2000063. doi: 10.1002/biot.202000063. PubMed 32668097.
Backbone
  Vector backbone: self assembled
  Backbone size w/o insert (bp): 4630
  Total vector size (bp): 8675
  Vector type: Bacterial Expression, Synthetic Biology
Growth in bacteria
  Bacterial resistance: Ampicillin, 100 μg/mL
  Growth temperature: 37°C
  Growth strain: DH5alpha
  Growth instructions: Use E. coli BL21(DE3) for expression and grow at room temperature.
  Copy number: Low Copy
Gene/Insert 1
  Gene/Insert name: Sucrose Phosphorylase from Bifidobacterium adolescentis (alt name: BaSP)
  Species: Bifidobacterium adolescentis
  Insert size (bp): 1515
  GenBank ID: AF543301.1
  Entrez Gene: BAD_RS00415 (a.k.a. BAD_RS00415, BAD_0078)
  Tag / fusion protein: Strep - Tag II (N terminal on backbone)
Gene/Insert 2
  Gene/Insert name: Cellobiose phosphorylase from Cellulomonas uda (alt name: CuCBP)
  Species: Cellulomonas uda
  Insert size (bp): 2466
  GenBank ID: AAQ20920.1
  Tag / fusion protein: His Tag (N terminal on backbone)
Terms and licenses: Academic/Nonprofit Terms; Industry Terms: Not Available to Industry
How to cite: pDUAL_2_araBAD was a gift from Bernd Nidetzky (Addgene plasmid # 155176 ; http://n2t.net/addgene:155176 ; RRID:Addgene_155176)
