[The description below was written by a language model from this plasmid's Addgene catalogue record and pLannotate feature annotations shown in this document.]
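Description:
pDUAL_2_araBAD is a self-assembled bacterial expression plasmid of about 8.7 kb built for tunable co-expression of two enzymes in E. coli from independently inducible promoters. It is a derivative of pDUAL_araBAD in which the origin of replication was exchanged for the pBR322 origin and a bom (basis of mobility) site was added. The feature table shows both elements adjacent to each other, and the record lists the plasmid as low copy, although the automated annotation labels the ColE1/pMB1-family origin generically as high copy. Selection is by ampicillin through the β-lactamase gene.

The first cassette places Bifidobacterium adolescentis sucrose phosphorylase (BaSP, annotated sucP) with an N-terminal Strep-tag II under the L-arabinose-inducible araBAD promoter. It ends at a lambda t0 terminator, and the divergently transcribed araC regulator is carried on the plasmid. The second cassette uses a T7 promoter with lac operator and the T7 gene 10 ribosome binding site to drive Cellulomonas uda cellobiose phosphorylase (CuCBP) with an N-terminal His tag, followed by the T7 terminator. The annotation tool matched this coding sequence to a homologous Thermotoga cbpA entry, but the catalogue identifies it as the C. uda enzyme. A lacI gene expressed from the lacIq promoter supplies repressor, so this cassette is IPTG-inducible in a strain supplying T7 RNA polymerase; the record names BL21(DE3) as the expression host.

Because arabinose and IPTG control the two genes separately, the ratio of the two phosphorylases can be adjusted. The associated publication applies this design to whole-cell production of cellobiose. In that pathway sucrose phosphorylase would generate glucose 1-phosphate from sucrose, and cellobiose phosphorylase would couple it to glucose. The two different affinity tags allow separate detection or purification of each enzyme.
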