Features (pLannotate 1.2.2; 18 found; start..end, strand, type, name):
     38..322     -  promoter       araBAD promoter: araBAD; promoter of the L-arabinose operon of E. coli; the araC regulatory gene is transcribed in the opposite direction (Guzman et al., 1995)
    349..1227    +  CDS            araC: L-arabinose regulatory protein; araC
   1235..1262    -  terminator     rrnB T2 terminator: transcription terminator T2 from the E. coli rrnB gene
   1330..1470    +  misc_feature   bom: basis of mobility region from pBR322
   1656..2244    -  rep_origin     ori: high-copy-number ColE1/pMB1/pBR322/pUC origin of replication
   2281..2299    +  promoter       T7 promoter: promoter for bacteriophage T7 RNA polymerase
   2300..2324    +  protein_bind   lac operator: The lac repressor binds to the lac operator to inhibit transcription in E. coli. This inhibition can be relieved by adding lactose or isopropyl-β-D-thiogalactopyranoside (IPTG). lac repressor encoded by lacI
   2339..2361    +  RBS            RBS: efficient ribosome binding site from bacteriophage T7 gene 10 (Olins and Rangwala, 1989)
   2380..2397    +  CDS            7xHis (fragment): 6xHis affinity tag
   2407..4863    +  CDS            cbpA: CBPA_THENN - Experimental evidence at protein level: Swiss-Prot protein existence level 1. Catalyzes the phosphorolysis of cellobiose, yielding glucose 1-phosphate and glucose. Is inactive against cellotriose and the disaccharides lactose, chitobiose and xylobiose. May be the primary enzyme for processing cellobiose in T.neapolitana. From Thermotoga neapolitana (strain ATCC 49049 / DSM 4359 / NBRC 107923 / NS-E).
   4879..4926    +  terminator     T7 terminator: transcription terminator for bacteriophage T7 RNA polymerase
   4933..4962    -  terminator     bacterial terminator (fragment): putative bacterial transcription terminator
   4969..5829    -  CDS            AmpR: β-lactamase; bla; confers resistance to ampicillin, carbenicillin, and related antibiotics
   5857..6940    -  CDS            lacI (fragment): lac repressor; lacI; The lac repressor binds to the lac operator to inhibit transcription in E. coli. This inhibition can be relieved by adding lactose or isopropyl-β-D-thiogalactopyranoside (IPTG).
   6941..7018    -  promoter       lacIq promoter: lacI (mutant); In the lacIq allele, a single base change in the promoter boosts expression of the lacI gene about 10-fold.
   7025..7119    -  terminator     lambda t0 terminator: transcription terminator from phage lambda
   7129..8640    -  CDS            sucP (sequence withheld): SUCP_BIFAA - Also known as spl From Bifidobacterium adolescentis (strain ATCC 15703 / DSM 20083 / NCTC 11814 / E194a).
   8647..8670    -  CDS            Strep-Tag II: peptide that binds Strep-Tactin®, an engineered form of streptavidin
>Addgene plasmid #155176 | pDUAL_2_araBAD | addgene full sequence | sequence record 310563 | Addgene NGS Result
CATGGAGTCTTTCTCCTCTTTATCCAAAAAAACGGGTATGGAGAAACAGTAGAGAGTTGCGATAAAAAGC
GTCAGGTAGGATCCGCTAATCTTATGGATAAAAATGCTATGGCATAGCAAAGTGTGACGCCGTGCAAATA
ATCAATGTGGACTTTTCTGCCGTGATTATAGACACTTTTGTTACGCGTTTTTGTCATGGCTTTGGTCCCG
CTTTGTTACAGAATGCTTTTAATAAGCGGGGTTACCGGTTTGGTTAGCGAGAAGAGCCAGTAAAAGACGC
AGTGACGGCAATGTCTGATGCAATATGGACAATTGGTTTCTTCTCTGAATGGCGGGAGTATGAAAAGTAT
GGCTGAAGCGCAAAATGATCCCCTGCTGCCGGGATACTCGTTTAATGCCCATCTGGTGGCGGGTTTAACG
CCGATTGAGGCCAACGGTTATCTCGATTTTTTTATCGACCGACCGCTGGGAATGAAAGGTTATATTCTCA
ATCTCACCATTCGCGGTCAGGGGGTGGTGAAAAATCAGGGACGAGAATTTGTTTGCCGACCGGGTGATAT
TTTGCTGTTCCCGCCAGGAGAGATTCATCACTACGGTCGTCATCCGGAGGCTCGCGAATGGTATCACCAG
TGGGTTTACTTTCGTCCGCGCGCCTACTGGCATGAATGGCTTAACTGGCCGTCAATATTTGCCAATACGG
GGTTCTTTCGCCCGGATGAAGCGCACCAGCCGCATTTCAGCGACCTGTTTGGGCAAATCATTAACGCCGG
GCAAGGGGAAGGGCGCTATTCGGAGCTGCTGGCGATAAATCTGCTTGAGCAATTGTTACTGCGGCGCATG
GAAGCGATTAACGAGTCGCTCCATCCACCGATGGATAATCGGGTACGCGAGGCTTGTCAGTACATCAGCG
ATCACCTGGCAGACAGCAATTTTGATATCGCCAGCGTCGCACAGCATGTTTGCTTGTCGCCGTCGCGTCT
GTCACATCTTTTCCGCCAGCAGTTAGGGATTAGCGTCTTAAGCTGGCGCGAGGACCAACGTATCAGCCAG
GCGAAGCTGCTTTTGAGCACCACCCGGATGCCTATCGCCACCGTCGGTCGCAATGTTGGTTTTGACGATC
AACTCTATTTCTCGCGGGTATTTAAAAAATGCACCGGGGCCAGCCCGAGCGAGTTCCGTGCCGGTTGTGA
AGAAAAAGTGAATGATGTAGCCGTCAAGTTGTCATAAGGAGCTCAAAAGGCCATCCGTCAGGATGGCCTT
CTTCCGCGCACATTTCCCCGAAAAGTGCCACCTGCATCGATTTAGCGGCCGCGTTGGCGGGTGTCGGGGC
GCAGCCATGACCCAGTCACGTAGCGATAGCGGAGTGTATACTGGCTTAACTATGCGGCATCAGAGCAGAT
TGTACTGAGAGTGCACCATATGCGGTGTGAAATACCGCACAGATGCGTAAGGAGAAAATACCGCATCAGG
CGCTCTTCCGCTTCCTCGCTCACTGACTCGCTGCGCTCGGTCGTTCGGCTGCGGCGAGCGGTATCAGCTC
ACTCAAAGGCGGTAATACGGTTATCCACAGAATCAGGGGATAACGCAGGAAAGAACATGTGAGCAAAAGG
CCAGCAAAAGGCCAGGAACCGTAAAAAGGCCGCGTTGCTGGCGTTTTTCCATAGGCTCCGCCCCCCTGAC
GAGCATCACAAAAATCGACGCTCAAGTCAGAGGTGGCGAAACCCGACAGGACTATAAAGATACCAGGCGT
TTCCCCCTGGAAGCTCCCTCGTGCGCTCTCCTGTTCCGACCCTGCCGCTTACCGGATACCTGTCCGCCTT
TCTCCCTTCGGGAAGCGTGGCGCTTTCTCATAGCTCACGCTGTAGGTATCTCAGTTCGGTGTAGGTCGTT
CGCTCCAAGCTGGGCTGTGTGCACGAACCCCCCGTTCAGCCCGACCGCTGCGCCTTATCCGGTAACTATC
GTCTTGAGTCCAACCCGGTAAGACACGACTTATCGCCACTGGCAGCAGCCACTGGTAACAGGATTAGCAG
AGCGAGGTATGTAGGCGGTGCTACAGAGTTCTTGAAGTGGTGGCCTAACTACGGCTACACTAGAAGGACA
GTATTTGGTATCTGCGCTCTGCTGAAGCCAGTTACCTTCGGAAAAAGAGTTGGTAGCTCTTGATCCGGCA
AACAAACCACCGCTGGTAGCGGTGGTTTTTTTGTTTGCAAGCAGCAGATTACGCGCAGAAAAAAAGGATC
TCAAGAAGATCCTTTGATCTACTAGTCGATCCCGCGAAATTAATACGACTCACTATAGGGGAATTGTGAG
CGGATAACAATTCCCCTCTAGAAATAATTTTGTTTAACTTTAAGAAGGAGATATCATATGGGCAGCAGCC
ATCACCATCACCATCACGGGTCGACCCGCTATGGTCATTTTGACGATGAAGCACGCGAGTACGTTATCAC
CACACCGCATACTCCGTACCCTTGGATCAACTATCTGGGTTCGGAACAGTTCTTCAGTCTTTTGTCGCAC
CAGGCTGGCGGCTATTCGTTTTATCGCGATGCCAAGATGCGTAGATTGACAAGATACAGATACAACAACA
TACCAGCAGACGCGGGAGGCCGGTATCTTTATGTAAACGACGGTGGGGACGTTTGGACGCCATCGTGGCT
TCCTGTTAAAGCAGACTTAGATCATTTTGAAGCCAGACATGGTCTTGGCTACAGTACCATTACAGGTGAA
AGAAATGGGGTACGGGTTGAGACCTTGTTTTTCGTCCCAGTCGGTGAGAACGCGGAGGTCCAGAAAGTTA
CGGTCACTAATACCTCTGACTCGTATAAATCCCTGACGTTGTTTTCTTTTGTCGAATTTTGTCTTTGGAA
CGCGCAAGACGATCAAACTAACTACCAGCGTAATCTGAGCATAGGAGAGGTTGAAGTGGAACAAGAATCT
CCGCATGGCAGTGCAATTTATCACCGTACAGAGTACCGGGAGAGACGCGATCACTACGCGGTATTCGCCG
TTAATACGCAGGCCGAGGGTTTCGATACAGATCGCGACACATTTGTGGGAGCCTATAACTCGCTTGGTGA
AGCCGCAGTTCCCCTTAAGGGAGAAAGTGCAAATAGCGTTGCAAGTGGATGGTATCCTATTGGCTCTCAT
AGCGTGGCAGTGTCTTTAGCGCCTGGAGAATCCAGAGAATTGGTTTATGTGCTTGGGTACGTGGAAAATC
CTGATGAGGAGAAGTGGGCAGACGACGCAAAACAGGTCGTGAATAAAGAAAGAGCTCACGCTTTATTATC
AAGATTTGCTACGTCCGAACAGACTGACGCAGCTTTCGCCGCTTTGAAGGATTATTGGACGGATTTGTTA
TCGACGTATTCCGTTAGTTCCAATGACGAAAAATTGGACCGGATGGTTAATATATGGAATCAGTACCAAT
GCATGGTAACCTTTAACATGAGTCGCTCGGCGAGCTTTTTCGAGACCGGTATTGGGAGAGGGATGGGGTT
TCGTGATAGCAACCAAGACCTTCTGGGCTTTGTTCACTTAATCCCAGAGCGGGCGCGTGAGCGCATCATT
GACATAGCGTCAACCCAGTTCGCGGACGGTTCCGCTTATCACCAATACCAACCTTTAACGAAGCGCGGTA
ACAACGACATTGGCTCTGGGTTTAACGACGATCCTCTTTGGTTAATCGCGGGAACTGCCGCCTACATCAA
AGAAACTGGTGACTTCTCCATATTAGATGAGCCCGTACCTTTTGATAACGAACCGGGGTCAGAAGTTCCG
TTATTTGAGCACCTGACCCGTAGTTTTGAGTTTACCGTAACCCATCGGGGTCCCCACGGTTTGCCTCTTA
TTGGCCGCGCAGATTGGAACGATTGTTTGAATCTTAATTGCTTCAGTACAACCCCGGGCGAGTCATTTCA
GACAACGGAGAACCAAGCCGGTGGCGTAGCGGAGTCAACGTTCATAGCCGCGCAATTCGTTTTATATGGG
GAGCAGTATGCCGAGTTGGCAGCGCGGCGCGGGTTGGCCGACGTAGCCGATAGAGCAAGAGGGCATGTGG
CTGAAATGAGAGACGCACTTCTGACCGACGGGTGGGACGGCAGCTGGTTCTTGAGAGCTTATGACTATTA
TGGAAACCCTATCGGCACCGACGCACATGACGAAGGGAAGATTTGGATCGAACCGCAAGGGTTCGCGGTG
ATGGCTGGAGTCGGTGTAGGCGAAGGGCCTCAAGATACGGACGCTCCCGCTATTAAGGCGCTTGATTCTG
TGAACGAAATGTTGGCAACCGATCACGGTATGGTCCTTCAATACCCAGCATACACTACATACCAAGTACA
CATGGGTGAAGTATCCACTTATCCACCCGGGTATAAAGAGAATGGAGGTATATTTTGCCACAATAATCCT
TGGGTTATCATAGCGGAAACTGTCGTCGGAAGAGGCGGACGGGCATTTGATTACTACAAGAGAATTACTC
CCGCGTATCGCGAGGACATAAGCGACGTTCACCGTCTTGAACCCTATGTCTATGCACAAATGATAGCAGG
GAAGGAGGCGGTCCGTCACGGTGAAGCAAAGAACAGCTGGCTTACCGGGACTGCGGCTTGGAACTTTGTG
ACCGTGTCACAGTACCTTCTTGGGGTTCGCCCAGAGTACGACGGCTTGGTGGTAGACCCGCAGATCGGAC
CTGACGTACCTAGCTTTACGGTTACGCGTGTCGCCCGTGGAGCCACTTACGAGATAACAGTCACTAACAG
TGGGACCGACGGATCACGCGGTCGCCTTGTCGTTGATGGAACACCTGTAGAAGGCAACTTGGTTCCTTAT
GCCCCCGCAGGGTCAACAGTTCGTGTCGATGTGACATTGTAGTGTACACTAGCATAACCCCTTGGGGCCT
CTAAACGGGTCTTGAGGGGTTTTTTGCTCGAGTAAAAAAAATCCTTAGCTTTCGCTAAGGATCTGCAGTT
ACCAATGCTTAATCAGTGAGGCACCTATCTCAGCGATCTGTCTATTTCGTTCATCCATAGTTGCCTGACT
CCCCGTCGTGTAGATAACTACGATACGGGAGGGCTTACCATCTGGCCCCAGTGCTGCAATGATACCGCGA
GACCCACGCTCACCGGCTCCAGATTTATCAGCAATAAACCAGCCAGCCGGAAGGGCCGAGCGCAGAAGTG
GTCCTGCAACTTTATCCGCCTCCATCCAGTCTATTAATTGTTGCCGGGAAGCTAGAGTAAGTAGTTCGCC
AGTTAATAGTTTGCGCAACGTTGTTGCCATTGCTACAGGCATCGTGGTGTCACGCTCGTCGTTTGGTATG
GCTTCATTCAGCTCCGGTTCCCAACGATCAAGGCGAGTTACATGATCCCCCATGTTGTGCAAAAAAGCGG
TTAGCTCCTTCGGTCCTCCGATCGTTGTCAGAAGTAAGTTGGCCGCAGTGTTATCACTCATGGTTATGGC
AGCACTGCATAATTCTCTTACTGTCATGCCATCCGTAAGATGCTTTTCTGTGACTGGTGAGTACTCAACC
AAGTCATTCTGAGAATAGTGTATGCGGCGACCGAGTTGCTCTTGCCCGGCGTCAATACGGGATAATACCG
CGCCACATAGCAGAACTTTAAAAGTGCTCATCATTGGAAAACGTTCTTCGGGGCGAAAACTCTCAAGGAT
CTTACCGCTGTTGAGATCCAGTTCGATGTAACCCACTCGTGCACCCAACTGATCTTCAGCATCTTTTACT
TTCACCAGCGTTTCTGGGTGAGCAAAAACAGGAAGGCAAAATGCCGCAAAAAAGGGAATAAGGGCGACAC
GGAAATGTTGAATACTCATGCTTAATTTCTCCTCTTTAATAGATCTTCACTGCCCGCTTTCCAGTCGGGA
AACCTGTCGTGCCAGCTGCATTAATGAATCGGCCAACGCGCGGGGAGAGGCGGTTTGCGTATTGGGCGCC
AGGGTGGTTTTTCTTTTCACCAGTGAGACGGGCAACAGCTGATTGCCCTTCACCGCCTGGCCCTGAGAGA
GTTGCAGCAAGCGGTCCACGCTGGTTTGCCCCAGCAGGCGAAAATCCTGTTTGATGGTGGTTAACGGCGG
GATATAACATGAGCTGTCCTCGGTATCGTCGTATCCCACTACCGAGATATCCGCACCAACGCGCAGCCCG
GACTCGGTAATGGCGCGCATTGCGCCCAGCGCCATCTGATCGTTGGCAACCAGCATCGCAGTGGGAACGA
TGCCCTCATTCAGCATTTGCATGGTTTGTTGAAAACCGGACATGGCACTCCAGTCGCCTTCCCGTTCCGC
TATCGGCTGAATTTGATTGCGAGTGAGATATTTATGCCAGCCAGCCAGACGCAGACGCGCCGAGACAGAA
CTTAATGGGCCCGCTAACAGCGCGATTTGCTGGTGACCCAATGCGACCAGATGCTCCACGCCCAGTCGCG
TACCGTCCTCATGGGAGAAAATAATACTGTTGATGGGATGTCTGGTCAGAGACATCAAGAAATAACGCCG
GAACATTAGTGCAGGCAGCTTCCACAGCAATGGCATCCTGGTCATCCAGCGGATAGTTAATGATCAGCCC
ACTGACGCGTTGCGCGAGAAGATTGTGCACCGCCGCTTTACAGGCTTCGACGCCGCTTCGTTCTACCATC
GACACCACCACGCTGGCACCCAGTTGATCGGCGCGAGATTTAATCGCCGCGACAATTTGCGACGGCGCGT
GCAGGGCCAGACTGGAGGTGGCAACGCCAATCAGCAACGACTGTTTGCCCGCCAGTTGTTGTGCCACGCG
GTTGGGAATGTAATTCAGCTCCGCCATCGCCGCTTCCACTTTTTCCCGCGTTTTCGCAGAAACGTGGCTG
GCCTGGTTCACCACGCGGGAAACGGTCTGATAAGAGACACCGGCATACTCTGCGACATCGTATAACGTTA
CTGGTTTCACATTCACCACCCTGAATTGACTCTCTTCCGGGCGCTATCATGCCATACCGCGAAAGGTTTT
GCACCATTCGATGGTGTCGAATTCATTCTCACCAATAAAAAACGCCCGGCGGCAACCGAGCGTTCTGAAC
AAATCCAGATGGAGTTCTGAGGTCATTACTGGATCTATCAACAGGAGTCAAGCTTTTA
[1512 nt withheld, positions 7129-8640]
GGTACCCTTTTCGAACTGCGGGTGGCTCCAGCTTGC
